Addgene plasmid #75137: pcDNA3-N-Flag-NLRP3 1-90
Purpose: Expresses N-terminal Flag-tagged amino acids 1-90 of NLRP3 (the pyrin domain) in mammalian cells
Depositing lab: Bruce Beutler. Depositing organization: University of Texas Southwestern Medical Center. Publication: NLRP3 activation and mitosis are mutually exclusive events coordinated by NEK7, a new inflammasome component. Shi H, Wang Y, Li X, Zhan X, Tang M, Fina M, Su L, Pratt D, Bu CH, Hildebrand S, Lyon S, Scott L, Quan J, Sun Q, Russell J, Arnett S, Jurek P, Chen D, Kravchenko VV, Mathison JC, Moresco EM, Monson NL, Ulevitch RJ, Beutler B. Nat Immunol. 2016 Mar;17(3):250-8. doi: 10.1038/ni.3333. Epub 2015 Dec 7. PubMed 26642356.
Backbone
  Vector backbone: pcDNA3
  Backbone size w/o insert (bp): 5446
  Total vector size (bp): 5722
  Vector type: Mammalian Expression
  Selectable markers: Neomycin (select with G418)
Growth in bacteria
  Bacterial resistance: Ampicillin, 100 μg/mL
  Growth temperature: 37°C
  Growth strain: DH5alpha
  Copy number: Unknown
Gene/Insert
  Gene/Insert name: NLR family, pyrin domain containing 3 (alt name: Nlrp3)
  Species: M. musculus (mouse)
  Insert size (bp): 276
  Mutation: fragment encoding amino acids 1-90
  GenBank ID: NM_145827
  Entrez Gene: Nlrp3 (a.k.a. AGTAVPRL, AII/AVP, Cias1, FCAS, FCU, MWS, Mmig1, NALP3, Pypaf1)
  Promoter: CMV
  Tag / fusion protein: Flag (N terminal on insert)
  Cloning method: Unknown
  Sequencing primers: 5′ CMV-F
Terms and licenses: Academic/Nonprofit Terms; Industry Terms: Not Available to Industry
How to cite: pcDNA3-N-Flag-NLRP3 1-90 was a gift from Bruce Beutler (Addgene plasmid # 75137 ; http://n2t.net/addgene:75137 ; RRID:Addgene_75137)
