[The description below was written by a language model from this plasmid's Addgene catalogue record and pLannotate feature annotations shown in this document.]
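Description:
pcDNA3-N-Flag-NLRP3 1-90 is a mammalian expression plasmid built on the pcDNA3 backbone that produces the N-terminal 90 amino acids of mouse NLRP3, corresponding to the pyrin domain, fused to an N-terminal Flag epitope. It is propagated in E. coli through a high-copy ColE1/pUC-type origin and selected with ampicillin via the β-lactamase gene and its native promoter. An f1 origin is also present, which allows single-stranded DNA production. For selection in mammalian cells, an SV40 early promoter drives the neomycin phosphotransferase gene, terminated by an SV40 polyadenylation signal, conferring G418 resistance for stable line generation.

The expression cassette consists of the human CMV immediate early enhancer and promoter, followed by a short Flag coding segment (annotated as a partial match to 3xFLAG, consistent with a single tag), the 270 nt Nlrp3 fragment, and the bovine growth hormone polyadenylation signal. T7 and SP6 promoters flank the insert, as is standard in pcDNA3, and could support in vitro transcription or serve as sequencing sites. Short annotations such as the truncated HIV-1 LTR, ble, lacI and bom fragments appear to be partial sequence matches within backbone regions rather than functional elements. The deposited sequence is 5,709 nt, slightly shorter than the catalogue's stated total size.

NLRP3 is the sensor component of the NLRP3 inflammasome. An isolated, epitope-tagged pyrin domain is suited to domain-mapping work, such as immunoprecipitation or immunoblotting with anti-Flag antibodies to test which regions of NLRP3 mediate interactions with partner proteins. The associated publication concerns NEK7 as an inflammasome component, although the record does not detail the specific experiments performed with this fragment.
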