Features (pLannotate 1.2.2; 22 found; start..end, strand, type, name):
     36..80      -  misc_feature   bom (fragment): basis of mobility region from pBR322
    235..614     +  enhancer       CMV enhancer: human cytomegalovirus immediate early enhancer
    615..818     +  promoter       CMV promoter: human cytomegalovirus (CMV) immediate early promoter
    814..847     +  LTR            5' LTR (truncated) (fragment): truncated 5' long terminal repeat (LTR) from HIV-1
    863..881     +  promoter       T7 promoter: promoter for bacteriophage T7 RNA polymerase
    921..945     +  CDS            3xFLAG (fragment): three tandem FLAG® epitope tags
    961..1230    +  CDS            Nlrp3 (fragment): NLRP3_MOUSE - Also known as Cias1, Mmig1, Nalp3, Pypaf1. Experimental evidence at protein level: Swiss-Prot protein existence level 1. As the sensor component of the NLRP3 inflammasome, plays a crucial role in innate immunity and inflammation. In response to pathogens and other damage-associated signals, initiates the formation of the inflammasome polymeric complex, made of NLRP3, PYCARD and CASP1 (or possibly CASP4/CASP11). Recruitment of proCASP1 to the inflammasome promotes its activation and CASP1-catalyzed IL1B and IL18 maturation and secretion in the extracellular milieu (PubMed:28847925
   1261..1279    -  promoter       SP6 promoter: promoter for bacteriophage SP6 RNA polymerase
   1305..1529    +  polyA_signal   bGH poly(A) signal: bovine growth hormone polyadenylation signal
   1533..1554    +  promoter       SV40 promoter (fragment): SV40 enhancer and early promoter
   1575..2003    +  rep_origin     f1 ori (sequence partly withheld): f1 bacteriophage origin of replication; arrow indicates direction of (+) strand synthesis
   2017..2347    +  promoter       SV40 promoter: SV40 enhancer and early promoter
   2414..3205    +  CDS            neo: KKA2_KLEPN - Also known as kan, nptII. Experimental evidence at protein level: Swiss-Prot protein existence level 1. Resistance to kanamycin, neomycin, paromomycin, ribostamycin, butirosin and gentamicin B. From Klebsiella pneumoniae.
   3229..3387    +  CDS            ble (fragment): BLE_KLEPN - Experimental evidence at protein level: Swiss-Prot protein existence level 1. Binding protein with a strong affinity to the bleomycin family of antibiotics. Binds to CL990; an antimitotic-antibiotic compound. From Klebsiella pneumoniae.
   3382..3503    +  polyA_signal   SV40 poly(A) signal: SV40 polyadenylation signal
   3576..3592    -  protein_bind   lac operator: The lac repressor binds to the lac operator to inhibit transcription in E. coli. This inhibition can be relieved by adding lactose or isopropyl-β-D-thiogalactopyranoside (IPTG). lac repressor encoded by lacI
   3600..3630    -  promoter       lac promoter: promoter for the E. coli lac operon
   3645..3666    -  protein_bind   CAP binding site: CAP binding activates transcription in the presence of cAMP. E. coli catabolite activator protein
   3679..3771    -  CDS            lacI (fragment): lac repressor; lacI; The lac repressor binds to the lac operator to inhibit transcription in E. coli. This inhibition can be relieved by adding lactose or isopropyl-β-D-thiogalactopyranoside (IPTG).
   3954..4542    -  rep_origin     ori: high-copy-number ColE1/pMB1/pBR322/pUC origin of replication
   4713..5573    -  CDS            AmpR: β-lactamase; bla; confers resistance to ampicillin, carbenicillin, and related antibiotics
   5574..5678    -  promoter       AmpR promoter: bla
>Addgene plasmid #75137 | pcDNA3-N-Flag-NLRP3 1-90 | depositor full sequence | sequence record 146569 | pcDNA3-N-Flag-NLRP3 1-90 sequence 5709 bps
GACGGATCGGGAGATCTCCCGATCCCCTATGGTCGACTCTCAGTACAATCTGCTCTGATGCCGCATAGTT
AAGCCAGTATCTGCTCCCTGCTTGTGTGTTGGAGGTCGCTGAGTAGTGCGCGAGCAAAATTTAAGCTACA
ACAAGGCAAGGCTTGACCGACAATTGCATGAAGAATCTGCTTAGGGTTAGGCGTTTTGCGCTGCTTCGCG
ATGTACGGGCCAGATATACGCGTTGACATTGATTATTGACTAGTTATTAATAGTAATCAATTACGGGGTC
ATTAGTTCATAGCCCATATATGGAGTTCCGCGTTACATAACTTACGGTAAATGGCCCGCCTGGCTGACCG
CCCAACGACCCCCGCCCATTGACGTCAATAATGACGTATGTTCCCATAGTAACGCCAATAGGGACTTTCC
ATTGACGTCAATGGGTGGACTATTTACGGTAAACTGCCCACTTGGCAGTACATCAAGTGTATCATATGCC
AAGTACGCCCCCTATTGACGTCAATGACGGTAAATGGCCCGCCTGGCATTATGCCCAGTACATGACCTTA
TGGGACTTTCCTACTTGGCAGTACATCTACGTATTAGTCATCGCTATTACCATGGTGATGCGGTTTTGGC
AGTACATCAATGGGCGTGGATAGCGGTTTGACTCACGGGGATTTCCAAGTCTCCACCCCATTGACGTCAA
TGGGAGTTTGTTTTGGCACCAAAATCAACGGGACTTTCCAAAATGTCGTAACAACTCCGCCCCATTGACG
CAAATGGGCGGTAGGCGTGTACGGTGGGAGGTCTATATAAGCAGAGCTCTCTGGCTAACTAGAGAACCCA
CTGCTTACTGGCTTATCGAAATTAATACGACTCACTATAGGGAGACCCAAGCTTGGTACCGAGCTCGGAT
CGCCCACCATGGACTACAAAGACGATGACGATAAAATCGATATCGAATTCATGACGAGTGTCCGTTGCAA
GCTGGCTCAGTATCTAGAGGACCTTGAAGATGTGGACCTCAAGAAATTCAAAATGCATTTGGAAGATTAC
CCGCCCGAGAAAGGCTGTATCCCAGTCCCCAGGGGCCAGATGGAGAAGGCAGATCACTTGGATCTAGCCA
CACTCATGATTGACTTCAATGGTGAGGAGAAGGCCTGGGCCATGGCTGTGTGGATCTTTGCTGCGATCAA
CAGGCGAGACCTCTGGGAAAAAGCTAAGAAGGACCAGCCATAGCTCGAGCATGCATCTAGAGGGCCCTAT
TCTATAGTGTCACCTAAATGCTAGAGCTCGCTGATCAGCCTCGACTGTGCCTTCTAGTTGCCAGCCATCT
GTTGTTTGCCCCTCCCCCGTGCCTTCCTTGACCCTGGAAGGTGCCACTCCCACTGTCCTTTCCTAATAAA
ATGAGGAAATTGCATCGCATTGTCTGAGTAGGTGTCATTCTATTCTGGGGGGTGGGGTGGGGCAGGACAG
CAAGGGGGAGGATTGGGAAGACAATAGCAGGCATGCTGGGGATGCGGTGGGCTCTATGGCTTCTGAGGCG
GAAAGAACCAGCTGGGGCTCTAGGGGGTATCCCC
[124 nt withheld, positions 1575-1698]
C
[32 nt withheld, positions 1700-1731]
CA
[57 nt withheld, positions 1734-1790]
A
[49 nt withheld, positions 1792-1840]
CCTTTGACGTTGGAGTCCACGTTCTTT
[37 nt withheld, positions 1868-1904]
ACCCTATCTCGGTCTATTCTTTTGATTTATAAGGGATTTTGGGGATTTCGGCCTATTGGTTAAAAAATGA
GCTGATTTAACAAAAATTTAACGCGAATTAATTCTGTGGAATGTGTGTCAGTTAGGGTGTGGAAAGTCCC
CAGGCTCCCCAGGCAGGCAGAAGTATGCAAAGCATGCATCTCAATTAGTCAGCAACCAGGTGTGGAAAGT
CCCCAGGCTCCCCAGCAGGCAGAAGTATGCAAAGCATGCATCTCAATTAGTCAGCAACCATAGTCCCGCC
CCTAACTCCGCCCATCCCGCCCCTAACTCCGCCCAGTTCCGCCCATTCTCCGCCCCATGGCTGACTAATT
TTTTTTATTTATGCAGAGGCCGAGGCCGCCTCTGCCTCTGAGCTATTCCAGAAGTAGTGAGGAGGCTTTT
TTGGAGGCCTAGGCTTTTGCAAAAAGCTCCCGGGAGCTTGTATATCCATTTTCGGATCTGATCAAGAGAC
AGGATGAGGATCGTTTCGCATGATTGAACAAGATGGATTGCACGCAGGTTCTCCGGCCGCTTGGGTGGAG
AGGCTATTCGGCTATGACTGGGCACAACAGACAATCGGCTGCTCTGATGCCGCCGTGTTCCGGCTGTCAG
CGCAGGGGCGCCCGGTTCTTTTTGTCAAGACCGACCTGTCCGGTGCCCTGAATGAACTGCAGGACGAGGC
AGCGCGGCTATCGTGGCTGGCCACGACGGGCGTTCCTTGCGCAGCTGTGCTCGACGTTGTCACTGAAGCG
GGAAGGGACTGGCTGCTATTGGGCGAAGTGCCGGGGCAGGATCTCCTGTCATCTCACCTTGCTCCTGCCG
AGAAAGTATCCATCATGGCTGATGCAATGCGGCGGCTGCATACGCTTGATCCGGCTACCTGCCCATTCGA
CCACCAAGCGAAACATCGCATCGAGCGAGCACGTACTCGGATGGAAGCCGGTCTTGTCGATCAGGATGAT
CTGGACGAAGAGCATCAGGGGCTCGCGCCAGCCGAACTGTTCGCCAGGCTCAAGGCGCGCATGCCCGACG
GCGAGGATCTCGTCGTGACCCATGGCGATGCCTGCTTGCCGAATATCATGGTGGAAAATGGCCGCTTTTC
TGGATTCATCGACTGTGGCCGGCTGGGTGTGGCGGACCGCTATCAGGACATAGCGTTGGCTACCCGTGAT
ATTGCTGAAGAGCTTGGCGGCGAATGGGCTGACCGCTTCCTCGTGCTTTACGGTATCGCCGCTCCCGATT
CGCAGCGCATCGCCTTCTATCGCCTTCTTGACGAGTTCTTCTGAGCGGGACTCTGGGGTTCGAAATGACC
GACCAAGCGACGCCCAACCTGCCATCACGAGATTTCGATTCCACCGCCGCCTTCTATGAAAGGTTGGGCT
TCGGAATCGTTTTCCGGGACGCCGGCTGGATGATCCTCCAGCGCGGGGATCTCATGCTGGAGTTCTTCGC
CCACCCCAACTTGTTTATTGCAGCTTATAATGGTTACAAATAAAGCAATAGCATCACAAATTTCACAAAT
AAAGCATTTTTTTCACTGCATTCTAGTTGTGGTTTGTCCAAACTCATCAATGTATCTTATCATGTCTGTA
TACCGTCGACCTCTAGCTAGAGCTTGGCGTAATCATGGTCATAGCTGTTTCCTGTGTGAAATTGTTATCC
GCTCACAATTCCACACAACATACGAGCCGGAAGCATAAAGTGTAAAGCCTGGGGTGCCTAATGAGTGAGC
TAACTCACATTAATTGCGTTGCGCTCACTGCCCGCTTTCCAGTCGGGAAACCTGTCGTGCCAGCTGCATT
AATGAATCGGCCAACGCGCGGGGAGAGGCGGTTTGCGTATTGGGCGCTCTTCCGCTTCCTCGCTCACTGA
CTCGCTGCGCTCGGTCGTTCGGCTGCGGCGAGCGGTATCAGCTCACTCAAAGGCGGTAATACGGTTATCC
ACAGAATCAGGGGATAACGCAGGAAAGAACATGTGAGCAAAAGGCCAGCAAAAGGCCAGGAACCGTAAAA
AGGCCGCGTTGCTGGCGTTTTTCCATAGGCTCCGCCCCCCTGACGAGCATCACAAAAATCGACGCTCAAG
TCAGAGGTGGCGAAACCCGACAGGACTATAAAGATACCAGGCGTTTCCCCCTGGAAGCTCCCTCGTGCGC
TCTCCTGTTCCGACCCTGCCGCTTACCGGATACCTGTCCGCCTTTCTCCCTTCGGGAAGCGTGGCGCTTT
CTCAATGCTCACGCTGTAGGTATCTCAGTTCGGTGTAGGTCGTTCGCTCCAAGCTGGGCTGTGTGCACGA
ACCCCCCGTTCAGCCCGACCGCTGCGCCTTATCCGGTAACTATCGTCTTGAGTCCAACCCGGTAAGACAC
GACTTATCGCCACTGGCAGCAGCCACTGGTAACAGGATTAGCAGAGCGAGGTATGTAGGCGGTGCTACAG
AGTTCTTGAAGTGGTGGCCTAACTACGGCTACACTAGAAGGACAGTATTTGGTATCTGCGCTCTGCTGAA
GCCAGTTACCTTCGGAAAAAGAGTTGGTAGCTCTTGATCCGGCAAACAAACCACCGCTGGTAGCGGTGGT
TTTTTTGTTTGCAAGCAGCAGATTACGCGCAGAAAAAAAGGATCTCAAGAAGATCCTTTGATCTTTTCTA
CGGGGTCTGACGCTCAGTGGAACGAAAACTCACGTTAAGGGATTTTGGTCATGAGATTATCAAAAAGGAT
CTTCACCTAGATCCTTTTAAATTAAAAATGAAGTTTTAAATCAATCTAAAGTATATATGAGTAAACTTGG
TCTGACAGTTACCAATGCTTAATCAGTGAGGCACCTATCTCAGCGATCTGTCTATTTCGTTCATCCATAG
TTGCCTGACTCCCCGTCGTGTAGATAACTACGATACGGGAGGGCTTACCATCTGGCCCCAGTGCTGCAAT
GATACCGCGAGACCCACGCTCACCGGCTCCAGATTTATCAGCAATAAACCAGCCAGCCGGAAGGGCCGAG
CGCAGAAGTGGTCCTGCAACTTTATCCGCCTCCATCCAGTCTATTAATTGTTGCCGGGAAGCTAGAGTAA
GTAGTTCGCCAGTTAATAGTTTGCGCAACGTTGTTGCCATTGCTACAGGCATCGTGGTGTCACGCTCGTC
GTTTGGTATGGCTTCATTCAGCTCCGGTTCCCAACGATCAAGGCGAGTTACATGATCCCCCATGTTGTGC
AAAAAAGCGGTTAGCTCCTTCGGTCCTCCGATCGTTGTCAGAAGTAAGTTGGCCGCAGTGTTATCACTCA
TGGTTATGGCAGCACTGCATAATTCTCTTACTGTCATGCCATCCGTAAGATGCTTTTCTGTGACTGGTGA
GTACTCAACCAAGTCATTCTGAGAATAGTGTATGCGGCGACCGAGTTGCTCTTGCCCGGCGTCAATACGG
GATAATACCGCGCCACATAGCAGAACTTTAAAAGTGCTCATCATTGGAAAACGTTCTTCGGGGCGAAAAC
TCTCAAGGATCTTACCGCTGTTGAGATCCAGTTCGATGTAACCCACTCGTGCACCCAACTGATCTTCAGC
ATCTTTTACTTTCACCAGCGTTTCTGGGTGAGCAAAAACAGGAAGGCAAAATGCCGCAAAAAAGGGAATA
AGGGCGACACGGAAATGTTGAATACTCATACTCTTCCTTTTTCAATATTATTGAAGCATTTATCAGGGTT
ATTGTCTCATGAGCGGATACATATTTGAATGTATTTAGAAAAATAAACAAATAGGGGTTCCGCGCACATT
TCCCCGAAAAGTGCCACCTGACGTC
