>Addgene plasmid #75137 | pcDNA3-N-Flag-NLRP3 1-90 | addgene partial sequence | sequence record 146568 | CMV-F 5'-CGCAAATGGGCGGTAGGCGTG-3'
ACTAGAGAACCCACTGCTTACTGGCTTATCGAAATTAATACGACTCACTATAGGGAGACCCAAGCTTGGT
ACCGAGCTCGGATCGCCCACCATGGACTACAAAGACGATGACGATAAAATCGATATCGAATTCATGACGA
GTGTCCGTTGCAAGCTGGCTCAGTATCTAGAGGACCTTGAAGATGTGGACCTCAAGAAATTCAAAATGCA
TTTGGAAGATTACCCGCCCGAGAAAGGCTGTATCCCAGTCCCCAGGGGCCAGATGGAGAAGGCAGATCAC
TTGGATCTAGCCACACTCATGATTGACTTCAATGGTGAGGAGAAGGCCTGGGCCATGGCTGTGTGGATCT
TTGCTGCGATCAACAGGCGAGACCTCTGGGAAAAAGCTAAGAAGGACCAGCCATAGCTCGAGCATGCATC
TAGAGGGCCCTATTCTATAGTGTCACCTAAATGCTAGAGCTCGCTGATCAGCCTCGACTGTGCCTTCTAG
TTGCCAGCCATCTGTTGTTTGCCCCTCCCCCGTGCCTTCCTTGACCCTGGAAGGTGCCACTCCCACTGTC
CTTTCCTAATAAAATGAGGAAATTGCATCGCATTGTCTGAGTAGGTGTCATTCTATTCTGGGGGGTGGGG
TGGGGCAGGACAGCAAGGGGGAGGATTGGGAAGACAATAGCAGGCATGCTGGGGATGCGGTGGGCTCTAT
GGCTTCTGAGGCGGAAAGAACCAGCTGGGGCTCTAGGGGGTATCCCC
[106 nt withheld, positions 748-853]
