>Addgene plasmid #75137 | pcDNA3-N-Flag-NLRP3 1-90 | addgene partial sequence | sequence record 147261 | BGH-rev 5'-TAGAAGGCACAGTCGAGG-3'
CCCAGAGGTCTCGCCTGTTGATCGCAGCAAAGATCCACACAGCCATGGCCCAGGCCTTCTCCTCACCATT
GAAGTCAATCATGAGTGTGGCTAGATCCAAGTGATCTGCCTTCTCCATCTGGCCCCTGGGGACTGGGATA
CAGCCTTTCTCGGGCGGGTAATCTTCCAAATGCATTTTGAATTTCTTGAGGTCCACATCTTCAAGGTCCT
CTAGATACTGAGCCAGCTTGCAACGGACACTCGTCATGAATTCGATATCGATTTTATCGTCATCGTCTTT
GTAGTCCATGGTGGGCGATCCGAGCTCGGTACCAAGCTTGGGTCTCCCTATAGTGAGTCGTATTAATTTC
GATAAGCCAGTAAGCAGTGGGTTCTCTAGTTAGCCAGAGAGCTCTGCTTATATAGACCTCCCACCGTACA
CGCCTACCGCCCATTTGCGTCAATGGGGCGGAGTTGTTACGACATTTTGGAAAGTCCCGTTGATTTTGGT
GCCAAAACAAACTCCCATTGACGTCAATGGGGTGGAGACTTGGAAATCCCCGTGAGTCAAACCGCTATCC
ACGCCCATTGATGTACTGCCAAAACCGCATCACCATGGTAATAGCGATGACTAATACGTAGATGTACTGC
CAAGTAGGAAAGTCCCATAAGGTCATGTACTGGGCATAATGCCAGGCGGGCCATTTACCGTCATTGACGT
CAATAGGGGGCGTACTTGGCATATGATACACTT
